>Addgene plasmid #223125 | pCMV-T7-TadCBEd-SpRY-P2A-EGFP (BKS428) | addgene full sequence | sequence record 447703 | Addgene NGS Result
GCGAGCAAAATTTAAGCTACAACAAGGCAAGGCTTGACCGACAATTGCATGAAGAATCTGCTTAGGGTTA
GGCGTTTTGCGCTGCTTCGCGATGTACGGGCCAGATATACGCGTTGACATTGATTATTGACTAGTTATTA
ATAGTAATCAATTACGGGGTCATTAGTTCATAGCCCATATATGGAGTTCCGCGTTACATAACTTACGGTA
AATGGCCCGCCTGGCTGACCGCCCAACGACCCCCGCCCATTGACGTCAATAATGACGTATGTTCCCATAG
TAACGCCAATAGGGACTTTCCATTGACGTCAATGGGTGGAGTATTTACGGTAAACTGCCCACTTGGCAGT
ACATCAAGTGTATCATATGCCAAGTACGCCCCCTATTGACGTCAATGACGGTAAATGGCCCGCCTGGCAT
TATGCCCAGTACATGACCTTATGGGACTTTCCTACTTGGCAGTACATCTACGTATTAGTCATCGCTATTA
CCATGGTGATGCGGTTTTGGCAGTACATCAATGGGCGTGGATAGCGGTTTGACTCACGGGGATTTCCAAG
TCTCCACCCCATTGACGTCAATGGGAGTTTGTTTTGGCACCAAAATCAACGGGACTTTCCAAAATGTCGT
AACAACTCCGCCCCATTGACGCAAATGGGCGGTAGGCGTGTACGGTGGGAGGTCTATATAAGCAGAGCTG
GTTTAGTGAACCGTCAGATCCGCTAGAGATCCGCGGCCGCTAATACGACTCACTATAGGGAGAGCCGCCA
CCATGAAACGGACAGCCGACGGAAGCGAGTTCGAGTCACCAAAGAAGAAGCGGAAAGTCTCTGAGGTGGA
GTTTTCCCACGAGTACTGGATGAGACATGCCCTGACCCTGGCCAAGAGGGCACGCGATGAGAGGAAGGCC
CCTGTGGGAGCCGTGCTGGTGCTGAACAATAGAGTGATCGGCGAGGGCTGGAACAGAGCCATCGGCCTGC
ACGACCCAACAGCCCATGCCGAAATTATCGCCCTGAGACAGGGCGGCCTGGTCATGCAGAACTACAGACT
GATTGACGCCACCCTGTACGTGACATTCGAGCCTTGCGTGATGTGCGCCGGCGCCATGATCAACTCTAGG
ATCGGCCGCGTGGTGTTTGGCGTGAGGAACAGCAAAAGAGGCGCCGCAGGCTCCCTGATGAACGTGCTGA
ACTACCCCGGCATGAATCACCGCGTCGAAATTACCGAGGGAATCCTGGCAGATGAATGTGCCGCCCTGCT
GTGCGATTTCTACCGGATGCCTAGACAGGTGTTCAATGCTCAGAAGAAGGCCCAGAGCTCCATCAACTCC
GGAGGATCTAGCGGAGGCTCCTCTGGCTCTGAGACACCTGGCACAAGCGAGAGCGCAACACCTGAAAGCA
GCGGGGGCAGCAGCGGGGGGTCAGACAAGAAGTACAGCATCGGCCTGGCCATCGGCACCAACTCTGTGGG
CTGGGCCGTGATCACCGACGAGTACAAGGTGCCCAGCAAGAAATTCAAGGTGCTGGGCAACACCGACCGG
CACAGCATCAAGAAGAACCTGATCGGAGCCCTGCTGTTCGACAGCGGCGAAACAGCCGAGAGAACCCGGC
TGAAGAGAACCGCCAGAAGAAGATACACCAGACGGAAGAACCGGATCTGCTATCTGCAAGAGATCTTCAG
CAACGAGATGGCCAAGGTGGACGACAGCTTCTTCCACAGACTGGAAGAGTCCTTCCTGGTGGAAGAGGAT
AAGAAGCACGAGCGGCACCCCATCTTCGGCAACATCGTGGACGAGGTGGCCTACCACGAGAAGTACCCCA
CCATCTACCACCTGAGAAAGAAACTGGTGGACAGCACCGACAAGGCCGACCTGCGGCTGATCTATCTGGC
CCTGGCCCACATGATCAAGTTCCGGGGCCACTTCCTGATCGAGGGCGACCTGAACCCCGACAACAGCGAC
GTGGACAAGCTGTTCATCCAGCTGGTGCAGACCTACAACCAGCTGTTCGAGGAAAACCCCATCAACGCCA
GCGGCGTGGACGCCAAGGCCATCCTGTCTGCCAGACTGAGCAAGAGCAGACGGCTGGAAAATCTGATCGC
CCAGCTGCCCGGCGAGAAGAAGAATGGCCTGTTCGGAAACCTGATTGCCCTGAGCCTGGGCCTGACCCCC
AACTTCAAGAGCAACTTCGACCTGGCCGAGGATGCCAAACTGCAGCTGAGCAAGGACACCTACGACGACG
ACCTGGACAACCTGCTGGCCCAGATCGGCGACCAGTACGCCGACCTGTTTCTGGCCGCCAAGAACCTGTC
CGACGCCATCCTGCTGAGCGACATCCTGAGAGTGAACACCGAGATCACCAAGGCCCCCCTGAGCGCCTCT
ATGATCAAGAGATACGACGAGCACCACCAGGACCTGACCCTGCTGAAAGCTCTCGTGCGGCAGCAGCTGC
CTGAGAAGTACAAAGAGATTTTCTTCGACCAGAGCAAGAACGGCTACGCCGGCTACATTGACGGCGGAGC
CAGCCAGGAAGAGTTCTACAAGTTCATCAAGCCCATCCTGGAAAAGATGGACGGCACCGAGGAACTGCTC
GTGAAGCTGAACAGAGAGGACCTGCTGCGGAAGCAGCGGACCTTCGACAACGGCAGCATCCCCCACCAGA
TCCACCTGGGAGAGCTGCACGCCATTCTGCGGCGGCAGGAAGATTTTTACCCATTCCTGAAGGACAACCG
GGAAAAGATCGAGAAGATCCTGACCTTCCGCATCCCCTACTACGTGGGCCCTCTGGCCAGGGGAAACAGC
AGATTCGCCTGGATGACCAGAAAGAGCGAGGAAACCATCACCCCCTGGAACTTCGAGGAAGTGGTGGACA
AGGGCGCTTCCGCCCAGAGCTTCATCGAGCGGATGACCAACTTCGATAAGAACCTGCCCAACGAGAAGGT
GCTGCCCAAGCACAGCCTGCTGTACGAGTACTTCACCGTGTATAACGAGCTGACCAAAGTGAAATACGTG
ACCGAGGGAATGAGAAAGCCCGCCTTCCTGAGCGGCGAGCAGAAAAAGGCCATCGTGGACCTGCTGTTCA
AGACCAACCGGAAAGTGACCGTGAAGCAGCTGAAAGAGGACTACTTCAAGAAAATCGAGTGCTTCGACTC
CGTGGAAATCTCCGGCGTGGAAGATCGGTTCAACGCCTCCCTGGGCACATACCACGATCTGCTGAAAATT
ATCAAGGACAAGGACTTCCTGGACAATGAGGAAAACGAGGACATTCTGGAAGATATCGTGCTGACCCTGA
CACTGTTTGAGGACAGAGAGATGATCGAGGAACGGCTGAAAACCTATGCCCACCTGTTCGACGACAAAGT
GATGAAGCAGCTGAAGCGGCGGAGATACACCGGCTGGGGCAGGCTGAGCCGGAAGCTGATCAACGGCATC
CGGGACAAGCAGTCCGGCAAGACAATCCTGGATTTCCTGAAGTCCGACGGCTTCGCCAACAGAAACTTCA
TGCAGCTGATCCACGACGACAGCCTGACCTTTAAAGAGGACATCCAGAAAGCCCAGGTGTCCGGCCAGGG
CGATAGCCTGCACGAGCACATTGCCAATCTGGCCGGCAGCCCCGCCATTAAGAAGGGCATCCTGCAGACA
GTGAAGGTGGTGGACGAGCTCGTGAAAGTGATGGGCCGGCACAAGCCCGAGAACATCGTGATCGAAATGG
CCAGAGAGAACCAGACCACCCAGAAGGGACAGAAGAACAGCCGCGAGAGAATGAAGCGGATCGAAGAGGG
CATCAAAGAGCTGGGCAGCCAGATCCTGAAAGAACACCCCGTGGAAAACACCCAGCTGCAGAACGAGAAG
CTGTACCTGTACTACCTGCAGAATGGGCGGGATATGTACGTGGACCAGGAACTGGACATCAACCGGCTGT
CCGACTACGATGTGGACCATATCGTGCCTCAGAGCTTTCTGAAGGACGACTCCATCGACAACAAGGTGCT
GACCAGAAGCGACAAGAACCGGGGCAAGAGCGACAACGTGCCCTCCGAAGAGGTCGTGAAGAAGATGAAG
AACTACTGGCGGCAGCTGCTGAACGCCAAGCTGATTACCCAGAGAAAGTTCGACAATCTGACCAAGGCCG
AGAGAGGCGGCCTGAGCGAACTGGATAAGGCCGGCTTCATCAAGAGACAGCTGGTGGAAACCCGGCAGAT
CACAAAGCACGTGGCACAGATCCTGGACTCCCGGATGAACACTAAGTACGACGAGAATGACAAGCTGATC
CGGGAAGTGAAAGTGATCACCCTGAAGTCCAAGCTGGTGTCCGATTTCCGGAAGGATTTCCAGTTTTACA
AAGTGCGCGAGATCAACAACTACCACCACGCCCACGACGCCTACCTGAACGCCGTCGTGGGAACCGCCCT
GATCAAAAAGTACCCTAAGCTGGAAAGCGAGTTCGTGTACGGCGACTACAAGGTGTACGACGTGCGGAAG
ATGATCGCCAAGAGCGAGCAGGAAATCGGCAAGGCTACCGCCAAGTACTTCTTCTACAGCAACATCATGA
ACTTTTTCAAGACCGAGATTACCCTGGCCAACGGCGAGATCCGGAAGCGGCCTCTGATCGAGACAAACGG
CGAAACCGGGGAGATCGTGTGGGATAAGGGCCGGGATTTTGCCACCGTGCGGAAAGTGCTGAGCATGCCC
CAAGTGAATATCGTGAAAAAGACCGAGGTGCAGACAGGCGGCTTCAGCAAAGAGTCTATCAGACCCAAGA
GGAACAGCGATAAGCTGATCGCCAGAAAGAAGGACTGGGACCCTAAGAAGTACGGCGGCTTCCTGTGGCC
CACCGTGGCCTATTCTGTGCTGGTGGTGGCCAAAGTGGAAAAGGGCAAGTCCAAGAAACTGAAGAGTGTG
AAAGAGCTGCTGGGGATCACCATCATGGAAAGAAGCAGCTTCGAGAAGAATCCCATCGACTTTCTGGAAG
CCAAGGGCTACAAAGAAGTGAAAAAGGACCTGATCATCAAGCTGCCTAAGTACTCCCTGTTCGAGCTGGA
AAACGGCCGGAAGAGAATGCTGGCCTCTGCCAAGCAGCTGCAGAAGGGAAACGAACTGGCCCTGCCCTCC
AAATATGTGAACTTCCTGTACCTGGCCAGCCACTATGAGAAGCTGAAGGGCTCCCCCGAGGATAATGAGC
AGAAACAGCTGTTTGTGGAACAGCACAAGCACTACCTGGACGAGATCATCGAGCAGATCAGCGAGTTCTC
CAAGAGAGTGATCCTGGCCGACGCTAATCTGGACAAAGTGCTGTCCGCCTACAACAAGCACCGGGATAAG
CCCATCAGAGAGCAGGCCGAGAATATCATCCACCTGTTTACCCTGACCAGACTGGGAGCCCCTAGAGCCT
TCAAGTACTTTGACACCACCATCGACCCCAAGCAGTACAGAAGCACCAAAGAGGTGCTGGACGCCACCCT
GATCCACCAGAGCATCACCGGCCTGTACGAGACACGGATCGACCTGTCTCAGCTGGGAGGTGACAGCGGC
GGGAGCGGCGGGAGCGGGGGGAGCACTAATCTGAGCGACATCATTGAGAAGGAGACTGGGAAACAGCTGG
TCATTCAGGAGTCCATCCTGATGCTGCCTGAGGAGGTGGAGGAAGTGATCGGCAACAAGCCAGAGTCTGA
CATCCTGGTGCACACCGCCTACGACGAGTCCACAGATGAGAATGTGATGCTGCTGACCTCTGACGCCCCC
GAGTATAAGCCTTGGGCCCTGGTCATCCAGGATTCTAACGGCGAGAATAAGATCAAGATGCTGAGCGGAG
GATCCGGAGGATCTGGAGGCAGCACCAACCTGTCTGACATCATCGAGAAGGAGACAGGCAAGCAGCTGGT
CATCCAGGAGAGCATCCTGATGCTGCCCGAAGAAGTCGAAGAAGTGATCGGAAACAAGCCTGAGAGCGAT
ATCCTGGTCCATACCGCCTACGACGAGAGTACCGACGAAAATGTGATGCTGCTGACATCCGACGCCCCAG
AGTATAAGCCCTGGGCTCTGGTCATCCAGGATTCCAACGGAGAGAACAAAATCAAAATGCTGTCTGGCGG
CTCAAAAAGAACCGCCGACGGCAGCGAATTCGAGCCCAAGAAGAAGAGGAAAGTCGGAAGCGGAGCTACT
AACTTCAGCCTGCTGAAGCAGGCTGGAGACGTGGAGGAGAACCCTGGACCTATGGTGAGCAAGGGCGAGG
AGCTGTTCACCGGGGTGGTGCCCATCCTGGTCGAGCTGGACGGCGACGTAAACGGCCACAAGTTCAGCGT
GTCCGGCGAGGGCGAGGGCGATGCCACCTACGGCAAGCTGACCCTGAAGTTCATCTGCACCACCGGCAAG
CTGCCCGTGCCCTGGCCCACCCTCGTGACCACCCTGACCTATGGAGTGCAGTGCTTCAGCCGCTACCCCG
ACCACATGAAGCAGCACGACTTCTTCAAGTCCGCCATGCCCGAAGGCTACGTCCAGGAGCGCACCATCTT
CTTCAAGGACGACGGCAACTACAAGACCCGCGCCGAGGTGAAGTTCGAGGGCGACACCCTGGTGAACCGC
ATCGAGCTGAAGGGCATCGACTTCAAGGAGGACGGCAACATCCTGGGGCACAAGCTGGAGTACAACTACA
ACAGCCACAACGTCTATATCATGGCCGACAAGCAGAAGAACGGCATCAAGGTGAACTTCAAGATCCGCCA
CAACATCGAGGACGGCAGCGTGCAGCTCGCCGACCACTACCAGCAGAACACCCCCATCGGCGACGGCCCC
GTGCTGCTGCCCGACAACCACTACCTGAGCACCCAGTCCGCCCTGAGCAAAGACCCCAACGAGAAGCGCG
ATCACATGGTCCTGCTGGAGTTCGTGACCGCCGCCGGGATCACTCTCGGCATGGACGAGCTGTACAAGTC
TGGTGGTTCTCCCAAGAAGAAGAGGAAAGTCTAACCGGTCATCATCACCATCACCATTGAGTTTAAACCC
GCTGATCAGCCTCGACTGTGCCTTCTAGTTGCCAGCCATCTGTTGTTTGCCCCTCCCCCGTGCCTTCCTT
GACCCTGGAAGGTGCCACTCCCACTGTCCTTTCCTAATAAAATGAGGAAATTGCATCGCATTGTCTGAGT
AGGTGTCATTCTATTCTGGGGGGTGGGGTGGGGCAGGACAGCAAGGGGGAGGATTGGGAAGACAATAGCA
GGCATGCTGGGGATGCGGTGGGCTCTATGGCTTCTGAGGCGGAAAGAACCAGCTGGGGCTCGATACCGTC
GACCTCTAGCTAGAGCTTGGCGTAATCATGGTCATAGCTGTTTCCTGTGTGAAATTGTTATCCGCTCACA
ATTCCACACAACATACGAGCCGGAAGCATAAAGTGTAAAGCCTAGGGTGCCTAATGAGTGAGCTAACTCA
CATTAATTGCGTTGCGCTCACTGCCCGCTTTCCAGTCGGGAAACCTGTCGTGCCAGCTGCATTAATGAAT
CGGCCAACGCGCGGGGAGAGGCGGTTTGCGTATTGGGCGCTCTTCCGCTTCCTCGCTCACTGACTCGCTG
CGCTCGGTCGTTCGGCTGCGGCGAGCGGTATCAGCTCACTCAAAGGCGGTAATACGGTTATCCACAGAAT
CAGGGGATAACGCAGGAAAGAACATGTGAGCAAAAGGCCAGCAAAAGGCCAGGAACCGTAAAAAGGCCGC
GTTGCTGGCGTTTTTCCATAGGCTCCGCCCCCCTGACGAGCATCACAAAAATCGACGCTCAAGTCAGAGG
TGGCGAAACCCGACAGGACTATAAAGATACCAGGCGTTTCCCCCTGGAAGCTCCCTCGTGCGCTCTCCTG
TTCCGACCCTGCCGCTTACCGGATACCTGTCCGCCTTTCTCCCTTCGGGAAGCGTGGCGCTTTCTCATAG
CTCACGCTGTAGGTATCTCAGTTCGGTGTAGGTCGTTCGCTCCAAGCTGGGCTGTGTGCACGAACCCCCC
GTTCAGCCCGACCGCTGCGCCTTATCCGGTAACTATCGTCTTGAGTCCAACCCGGTAAGACACGACTTAT
CGCCACTGGCAGCAGCCACTGGTAACAGGATTAGCAGAGCGAGGTATGTAGGCGGTGCTACAGAGTTCTT
GAAGTGGTGGCCTAACTACGGCTACACTAGAAGAACAGTATTTGGTATCTGCGCTCTGCTGAAGCCAGTT
ACCTTCGGAAAAAGAGTTGGTAGCTCTTGATCCGGCAAACAAACCACCGCTGGTAGCGGTGGTTTTTTTG
TTTGCAAGCAGCAGATTACGCGCAGAAAAAAAGGATCTCAAGAAGATCCTTTGATCTTTTCTACGGGGTC
TGACACTCAGTGGAACGAAAACTCACGTTAAGGGATTTTGGTCATGAGATTATCAAAAAGGATCTTCACC
TAGATCCTTTTAAATTAAAAATGAAGTTTTAAATCAATCTAAAGTATATATGAGTAAACTTGGTCTGACA
GTTACCAATGCTTAATCAGTGAGGCACCTATCTCAGCGATCTGTCTATTTCGTTCATCCATAGTTGCCTG
ACTCCCCGTCGTGTAGATAACTACGATACGGGAGGGCTTACCATCTGGCCCCAGTGCTGCAATGATACCG
CGAGACCCACGCTCACCGGCTCCAGATTTATCAGCAATAAACCAGCCAGCCGGAAGGGCCGAGCGCAGAA
GTGGTCCTGCAACTTTATCCGCCTCCATCCAGTCTATTAATTGTTGCCGGGAAGCTAGAGTAAGTAGTTC
GCCAGTTAATAGTTTGCGCAACGTTGTTGCCATTGCTACAGGCATCGTGGTGTCACGCTCGTCGTTTGGT
ATGGCTTCATTCAGCTCCGGTTCCCAACGATCAAGGCGAGTTACATGATCCCCCATGTTGTGCAAAAAAG
CGGTTAGCTCCTTCGGTCCTCCGATCGTTGTCAGAAGTAAGTTGGCCGCAGTGTTATCACTCATGGTTAT
GGCAGCACTGCATAATTCTCTTACTGTCATGCCATCCGTAAGATGCTTTTCTGTGACTGGTGAGTACTCA
ACCAAGTCATTCTGAGAATAGTGTATGCGGCGACCGAGTTGCTCTTGCCCGGCGTCAATACGGGATAATA
CCGCGCCACATAGCAGAACTTTAAAAGTGCTCATCATTGGAAAACGTTCTTCGGGGCGAAAACTCTCAAG
GATCTTACCGCTGTTGAGATCCAGTTCGATGTAACCCACTCGTGCACCCAACTGATCTTCAGCATCTTTT
ACTTTCACCAGCGTTTCTGGGTGAGCAAAAACAGGAAGGCAAAATGCCGCAAAAAAGGGAATAAGGGCGA
CACGGAAATGTTGAATACTCATACTCTTCCTTTTTCAATATTATTGAAGCATTTATCAGGGTTATTGTCT
CATGAGCGGATACATATTTGAATGTATTTAGAAAAATAAACAAATAGGGGTTCCGCGCACATTTCCCCGA
AAAGTGCCACCTGACGTCGACGGATCGGGAGATCGATCTCCCGATCCCCTAGGGTCGACTCTCAGTACAA
TCTGCTCTGATGCCGCATAGTTAAGCCAGTATCTGCTCCCTGCTTGTGTGTTGGAGGTCGCTGAGTAGTG
C
Features (pLannotate 1.2.2; 18 found; start..end, strand, type, name):
    116..495     +  enhancer       CMV enhancer: human cytomegalovirus immediate early enhancer
    496..699     +  promoter       CMV promoter: human cytomegalovirus (CMV) immediate early promoter
    741..759     +  promoter       T7 promoter: promoter for bacteriophage T7 RNA polymerase
    830..1321    +  CDS            tadA: TADA_ECOLI - Also known as yfhC. Experimental evidence at protein level: Swiss-Prot protein existence level 1. Catalyzes the deamination of adenosine to inosine at the wobble position 34 of tRNA(Arg2). Essential for cell viability. From Escherichia coli (strain K12).
   1424..5520    +  CDS            Cas9 (fragment): Cas9 (Csn1) endonuclease from the Streptococcus pyogenes Type II CRISPR/Cas system generates RNA-guided double strand breaks in DNA
   5834..6082    +  CDS            UGI: UNGI_BPPB2 - Experimental evidence at protein level: Swiss-Prot protein existence level 1. This protein binds specifically and reversibly to the host uracil-DNA glycosylase, preventing removal of uracil residues from PBS2 DNA by the host uracil-excision repair system. From Bacillus phage PBS2 (Bacteriophage PBS2).
   6212..6928    +  CDS            EGFP: EGFP is a basic (constitutively fluorescent) green fluorescent protein published in 1996, derived from Aequorea victoria. It is reported to be a rapidly-maturing weak dimer with moderate acid sensitivity.
   7016..7240    +  polyA_signal   bGH poly(A) signal: bovine growth hormone polyadenylation signal
   7244..7265    +  promoter       SV40 promoter (fragment): SV40 enhancer and early promoter
   7270..7286    +  misc_feature   MCS (fragment): pBluescript multiple cloning site
   7335..7351    -  protein_bind   lac operator: The lac repressor binds to the lac operator to inhibit transcription in E. coli. This inhibition can be relieved by adding lactose or isopropyl-β-D-thiogalactopyranoside (IPTG). lac repressor encoded by lacI
   7359..7389    -  promoter       lac promoter: promoter for the E. coli lac operon
   7404..7425    -  protein_bind   CAP binding site: CAP binding activates transcription in the presence of cAMP. E. coli catabolite activator protein
   7438..7530    -  CDS            lacI (fragment): lac repressor; lacI; The lac repressor binds to the lac operator to inhibit transcription in E. coli. This inhibition can be relieved by adding lactose or isopropyl-β-D-thiogalactopyranoside (IPTG).
   7713..8301    -  rep_origin     ori: high-copy-number ColE1/pMB1/pBR322/pUC origin of replication
   8472..9332    -  CDS            AmpR: β-lactamase; bla; confers resistance to ampicillin, carbenicillin, and related antibiotics
   9333..9437    -  promoter       AmpR promoter: bla
   9508..9552    -  misc_feature   bom (fragment): basis of mobility region from pBR322
