[The description below was written by a language model from this plasmid's Addgene catalogue record and pLannotate feature annotations shown in this document.]
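Description:
pCMV-T7-TadCBEd-SpRY-P2A-EGFP (BKS428) is a 9.6 kb mammalian expression and CRISPR plasmid built by Gibson cloning on the pCMV_ABEmax_P2A_GFP backbone. It is maintained in E. coli as a high-copy plasmid through a ColE1/pUC-type origin and selected with ampicillin via the β-lactamase gene. Remnants of lac regulatory elements, a pBluescript polylinker, an SV40 promoter fragment and a bom fragment are annotated in the backbone but appear to be vestigial.

The payload is a single human codon-optimized, synthetic open reading frame encoding the cytosine base editor TadCBEd fused to the near-PAMless Cas9 variant SpRY. From the N terminus the record describes a bipartite NLS followed by TadA-CDd. This is an E. coli TadA-derived deaminase carrying mutations that redirect it towards cytidine deamination, which is why the annotation software labels it simply as tadA. Next comes an SpCas9 nickase (D10A) bearing the SpRY substitutions A61R, L1111R, D1135L, S1136W, G1218K, E1219Q, N1317R, A1322R, R1333P, R1335Q and T1337R, which relax PAM recognition. It is followed by two copies of the uracil glycosylase inhibitor UGI, which blocks excision of the uracil intermediate and so favours C-to-T outcomes. Only one UGI copy is picked up in the feature table. A second BPNLS, a P2A self-cleaving peptide and EGFP complete the frame, so transfected cells co-express a separate green fluorescent marker, and a bGH polyadenylation signal terminates the transcript.

Expression is driven by the CMV enhancer/promoter in human cells, while the T7 promoter just downstream permits in vitro transcription of the editor mRNA. No guide RNA cassette is annotated, so the guide would have to be supplied separately. The plasmid is suited to cytosine base editing at sites with few PAM constraints.
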