Addgene plasmid #223125: pCMV-T7-TadCBEd-SpRY-P2A-EGFP (BKS428)
Purpose: pCMV and pT7 Human expression plasmid for TadCBEd-SpRY with C-term BPNLS-P2A-EGFP
Depositing lab: Benjamin Kleinstiver. Depositing organization: Massachusetts General Hospital. Publication: Custom CRISPR-Cas9 PAM variants via scalable engineering and machine learning. Silverstein RA, Kim N, Kroell AS, Walton RT, Delano J, Butcher RM, Pacesa M, Smith BK, Christie KA, Ha LL, Meis RJ, Clark AB, Spinner AD, Lazzarotto CR, Li Y, Matsubara A, Urbina EO, Dahl GA, Correia BE, Marks DS, Tsai SQ, Pinello L, De Ravin SS, Liu Q, Kleinstiver BP. Nature. 2025 Apr 22. doi: 10.1038/s41586-025-09021-y. PubMed 40262634.
Backbone
  Vector backbone: pCMV_ABEmax_P2A_GFP
  Backbone manufacturer: David Liu, Addgene plasmid #112101
  Vector type: Mammalian Expression, CRISPR
Growth in bacteria
  Bacterial resistance: Ampicillin, 100 μg/mL
  Growth temperature: 37°C
  Growth strain: DH5alpha
  Copy number: High Copy
Gene/Insert
  Gene/Insert name: human codon optimized TadCBEd-SpRY-2xUGI-P2A-EGFP (alt names: BKS428; TadCBEd-SpRY)
  Species: Synthetic
  Mutation: TadA-CDd mutations; nSpRY=D10A/A61R/L1111R/D1135L/S1136W/G1218K/E1219Q/N1317R/A1322R/R1333P/R1335Q/T1337R
  Promoter: CMV and T7
  Tag / fusion protein: BPNLS-TadA-CDd (N terminal on insert); 2xUGI-BPNLS-P2A-EGFP (C terminal on insert)
  Cloning method: Gibson Cloning
  Sequencing primers: 5′ oBK6928-CCAAGTCTCCACCCCATTGACG; 3′ oBK219-GGGAGTGGCACCTTCCAGGGTC
Terms and licenses: Academic/Nonprofit Terms; Industry Terms: Not Available to Industry
How to cite: pCMV-T7-TadCBEd-SpRY-P2A-EGFP (BKS428) was a gift from Benjamin Kleinstiver (Addgene plasmid # 223125 ; http://n2t.net/addgene:223125 ; RRID:Addgene_223125)
